>Addgene plasmid #149032 | pGBW-m4046233 | addgene full sequence | sequence record 298060 | Ginkgo NGS Result
GCGGCCGCCCCACACACCATAGCTTCAAAATGTTTCTACTCCTTTTTTACTCTTCCAGATTTTCTCGGAC
TCCGCGCATCGCCGTACCACTTCAAAACACCCAAGCACAGCATACTAAATTTCCCCTCTTTCTTCCTCTA
GGGTGTCGTTAATTACCCGTACTAAAGGTTTGGAAAAGAAAAAAGAGACCGCCTCGTTTCTTTTTCTTCG
TCGAAAAAGGCAATAAAAATTTTTATCACGTTTCTTTTTCTTGAAAATTTTTTTTTTTGATTTTTTTCTC
TTTCGATGACCTCCCATTGATATTTAAGTTAATAAACGGTCTTCAATTTCTCAAGTTTCAGTTTCATTTT
TCTTGTTCTATTACAACTTTTTTTACTTCTTGCTCATTAGAAAGAAAGCATAGCAATCTAATCTAAGTTT
TAATTACAAAATGGCCCCCACTAAGGTCACATTCGGGGATGACACCGTGATAGAGGTTCAGGGTTACAAA
TCCGTTAACATCACTTTTGAATTAGATGAAAGAATTGACAAGGTATTGAATGAAAAGTGCTCAGCATATA
CCGTTGAACTGGGTACGGAGGTCAACGAATTTGCTTGTGTCGTTGCGGATGCTGTTATCAAAACTTTGCA
ACCTGTGTCTGAACTTCTAACCCCATTAGGAATTGACTTGGATGAATGGTCTATGGCTACTTACTATCTA
TTCGATGAAAGTGGTGAGTTCAAGTTGGCTTCCCACATGTACTGTTCGTTCTACCCACCAGACGAAGACG
AAGAAGAAGGCGACTGTGAAGAAGAAGAGTTTGAACCAAGCACCCAATATGAATACGGTACGGAAGATGA
TTACCAAGGTAAGCCATTGGAATTTGGTGCCACTTCTGCTGCATTGCAACCTGAAGAAGAGCAAGAAGAA
GATTGGTTAGACGATGACTCTCAGCAAACAGTCGGTCAACAAGACGGTTCCGAGGATAATCAAACTACCA
CCATTCAAACAATCGTTGAGGTACAACCACAACTTGAAATGGAATTGACTCCAGTCGTTCAGACCATAGA
A
[501 nt withheld, positions 1052-1552]
GAAATGAAGTCAGAAAAGCAAGTTGAACAGAAAATCGCGGAAATCCCTAAGGAAGAAGTAAAGCCGTTTA
TAACCGAATCGAAGCCCTCTGTTGAGCAAAGAAAGCAAGATGACAAAAAGATTAAAGCTTGTGTTGAGGA
AGTAACAACTACATTAGAGGAAACTAAGTTTCTCACGGAAAATCTATTGTTGTACATAGATATCAATGGT
AACTTGCACCCAGACTCCGCTACTTTGGTCAGCGATATCGACATTACATTCTTGAAGAAGGACGCTCCAT
ATATTGTGGGTGACGTTGTCCAAGAAGGTGTTTTAACTGCTGTTGTCATCCCAACTAAGAAGGCAGGGGG
TACCACGGAGATGCTAGCTAAGGCCTTGCGTAAAGTCCCGACTGATAATTATATTACCACCTACCCTGGT
CAGGGTCTAAACGGTTACACGGTTGAAGAAGCTAAAACTGTTCTAAAAAAGTGTAAGTCTGCTTTTTACA
TATTGCCATCAATTATTTCCAACGAAAAGCAAGAAATATTGGGTACCGTATCTTGGAATTTGAGAGAAAT
GTTAGCTCATGCTGAGGAAACTAGAAAGTTGATGCCTGTCTGCGTTGAAACTAAAGCTATCGTCAGCACG
ATCCAAAGAAAATACAAGGGTATTAAAATCCAAGAAGGCGTTGTGGACTATGGAGCCCGTTTCTATTTCT
ACACTTCGAAGACCACCGTCGCTTCGTTGATCAACACCTTGAACGATCTCAACGAGACACTTGTTACTAT
GCCACTCGGCTATGTAACTCACGGTCTTAACTTGGAAGAAGCTGCGAGATACATGCGCTCTCTGAAAGTT
CCTGCCACAGTCTCCGTATCTTCACCAGACGCTGTTACAGCCTATAATGGATACTTGACTTCTTCATCAA
AAACCCCAGAAGAACATTTCATCGAAACTATCTCTCTAGCTGGTAGTTACAAGGATTGGTCTTACTCCGG
TCAATCCACACAACTAGGTATAGAGTTTCTGAAGAGAGGTGACAAGAGTGTTTACTACACCAGCAATCCA
ACGACCTTTCATTTAGATGGTGAAGTCATTACGTTCGATAACTTGAAGACTTTGTTGAGTTTGCGGGAAG
TCCGAACTATCAAGGTTTTCACTACCGTTGATAACATTAACCTCCACACCCAAGTTGTTGATATGTCTAT
GACTTATGGTCAACAGTTCGGTCCGACATATTTGGATGGTGCTGACGTTACTAAAATTAAGCCACACAAC
TCCCACGAAGGGAAGACATTCTACGTGCTTCCAAATGACGACACTTTACGAGTCGAAGCCTTTGAGTACT
ACCATACCACGGACCCATCTTTCCTTGGTAGATACATGTCCGCTCTGAATCACACTAAAAAGTGGAAATA
CCCACAAGTTAACGGTTTGACTTCTATTAAGTGGGCCGATAATAACTGTTACTTGGCTACCGCCTTATTG
ACTTTGCAACAGATAGAACTCAAGTTTAATCCTCCCGCTCTACAAGATGCATATTATAGAGCTAGAGCAG
GCGAAGCGGCTAATTTCTGTGCTTTAATTTTGGCTTACTGTAACAAGACCGTAGGTGAATTGGGGGATGT
CAGAGAGACTATGTCCTATCTTTTCCAGCACGCAAACTTGGATTCATGTAAGAGAGTGTTAAATGTAGTC
TGCAAGACCTGCGGTCAACAACAAACTACCTTAAAGGGTGTTGAAGCCGTTATGTACATGGGTACACTTT
CTTACGAACAATTTAAGAAGGGTGTCCAAATCCCATGTACTTGTGGTAAGCAAGCCACTAAATACTTGGT
CCAGCAAGAAAGCCCTTTCGTTATGATGAGCGCCCCACCAGCTCAATACGAGCTGAAGCATGGAACTTTC
ACCTGTGCTTCTGAATATACCGGTAACTACCAATGCGGTCACTACAAGCATATTACTAGCAAAGAAACTT
TGTACTGTATCGATGGTGCCTTGTTGACTAAGTCCTCAGAATATAAGGGCCCAATTACTGACGTGTTTTA
CAAAGAGAATAGTTACACTACCACAATTAAGCCAGTAACATACAAACTGGATGGTGTTGTGTGTACCGAG
ATCGACCCTAAGTTAGATAACTATTACAAGAAGGACAACTCTTACTTTACCGAACAACCGATCGACCTAG
TCCCAAATCAGCCATATCCAAATGCTTCTTTTGATAACTTCAAGTTCGTTTGTGATAACATAAAATTCGC
CGACGATTTAAACCAATTGACCGGTTACAAAAAGCCGGCTTCAAGAGAGTTGAAAGTCACTTTCTTCCCA
GATTTAAATGGCGATGTCGTTGCTATTGACTATAAGCACTACACTCCATCTTTCAAGAAGGGCGCCAAGT
TGCTACACAAGCCAATTGTCTGGCACGTTAACAACGCTACCAACAAGGCTACGTATAAGCCTAATACCTG
GTGTATCAGATGTCTATGGTCCACCAAACCAGTTGAAACGAGTAACTCTTTTGACGTTCTGAAATCAGAA
GATGCCCAAGGGATGGATAACTTAGCATGTGAAGACTTGAAACCTGTTTCAGAAGAAGTTGTGGAAAATC
CAACTATTCAGAAGGACGTGTTGGAATGCAACGTGAAAACAACTGAAGTAGTTGGTGATATAATCCTGAA
GCCAGCTAACAACTCACTGAAGATTACCGAAGAAGTCGGTCACACCGACTTGATGGCAGCCTACGTTGAT
AACTCTTCCCTCACGATCAAAAAGCCAAATGAATTGTCTCGTGTACTCGGGCTAAAGACCCTAGCTACCC
ATGGTCTAGCGGCTGTCAACTCCGTGCCGTGGGACACCATCGCTAACTACGCTAAGCCTTTTTTGAATAA
GGTCGTTAGCACCACGACAAATATAGTTACTAGATGTTTGAACAGAGTGTGTACCAATTACATGCCTTAT
TTCTTTACTCTATTGCTGCAATTGTGCACTTTCACTCGCTCTACAAACTCCAGAATTAAAGCATCTATGC
CAACCACCATCGCCAAGAACACGGTTAAGTCAGTAGGTAAGTTCTGCTTAGAGGCAAGCTTTAACTATTT
GAAGTCTCCAAACTTCTCTAAGTTGATCAATATTATTATCTGGTTTTTACTTTTGAGCGTTTGTTTGGGT
TCCTTGATCTACTCAACGGCTGCTTTGGGTGTCTTGATGTCTAACTTGGGTATGCCGAGTTACTGTACTG
GTTATAGAGAAGGTTATTTGAACTCAACAAACGTTACTATTGCTACGTACTGCACCGGTTCCATTCCATG
TTCTGTTTGTTTATCCGGTTTAGACTCGTTGGACACTTACCCATCTTTAGAAACCATCCAAATTACCATT
TCCTCTTTCAAGTGGGATTTGACAGCTTTCGGTCTTGTCGCTGAATGGTTTTTGGCCTATATATTGTTTA
CTCGTTTCTTCTACGTCTTAGGCTTGGCCGCTATCATGCAGTTGTTTTTCTCTTATTTTGCAGTCCATTT
TATCTCAAATTCGTGGTTGATGTGGTTGATTATTAATCTCGTTCAAATGGCTCCAATTTCGGCAATGGTT
AGGATGTACATTTTCTTTGCTTCATTCTATTATGTATGGAAATCTTACGTCCATGTGGTTGATGGTTGTA
ACTCCTCGACCTGTATGATGTGTTACAAGAGAAATAGAGCGACTAGGGTTGAGTGCACAACTATCGTTAA
CGGTGTCAGACGTTCTTTCTACGTATACGCTAACGGTGGTAAGGGCTTTTGTAAACTCCATAACTGGAAT
TGTGTTAATTGTGATACCTTTTGCGCTGGTTCTACCTTTATTAGTGATGAAGTAGCCAGAGACTTAAGTC
TCCAATTCAAACGGCCAATCAACCCAACTGATCAATCCTCTTATATTGTCGATAGTGTCACCGTTAAGAA
CGGTAGTATCCACTTATACTTCGATAAGGCCGGTCAAAAGACATACGAAAGACACTCATTGTCCCACTTT
GTTAATTTAGACAATTTGAGAGCTAATAATACTAAGGGGTCTTTACCCATCAACGTCATAGTCTTCGATG
GTAAGTCTAAATGTGAAGAATCCTCCGCTAAGTCTGCGTCAGTTTACTACTCTCAATTGATGTGCCAACC
CATCCTACTTCTGGATCAAGCTTTGGTATCTGACGTTGGTGACTCTGCCGAGGTTGCTGTTAAGATGTTC
GATGCTTACGTTAACACATTTTCATCAACTTTCAACGTGCCAATGGAAAAGCTGAAGACTTTGGTGGCTA
CCGCTGAAGCAGAATTGGCTAAGAATGTTTCTTTGGATAACGTTTTAAGTACGTTCATTTCCGCAGCTCG
TCAGGGTTTCGTCGACTCTGACGTAGAAACCAAAGACGTCGTCGAATGTTTGAAGCTCTCTCATCAATCC
GATATTGAAGTCACTGGTGACTCCTGTAATAACTACATGCTGACGTATAACAAAGTGGAAAACATGACTC
CTAGAGATTTGGGAGCGTGCATCGACTGTTCTGCTAGACACATAAACGCTCAAGTTGCAAAATCCCATAA
TATTGCTTTGATCTGGAACGTTAAAGATTTCATGTCACTATCCGAGCAACTTAGGAAACAAATCCGGTCT
GCGGCAAAGAAAAATAACCTTCCATTCAAATTAACATGTGCAACAACTAGACAAGTTGTGAACGTTGTTA
CTACTAAGATCGCTCTGAAGGGTGGTCTCGTGCCGAGAGGTTCTCACCATCATCACCATCATTAAACAGG
CCCCTTTTCCTTTGTCGATATCATGTAATTAGTTATGTCACGCTTACATTCACGCCCTCCTCCCACATCC
GCTCTAACCGAAAAGGAAGGAGTTAGACAACCTGAAGTCTAGGTCCCTATTTATTTTTTTTAATAGTTAT
GTTAGTATTAAGAACGTTATTTATATTTCAAATTTTTCTTTTTTTTCTGTACAAAGCGGCCGCCGAACCA
CTAGTGCACTGCAGTACACGGTTTCCTTGAAATTTTTTTGATTCGGTAATCTCCGAACAGAAGGAAGAAC
GAAGGAAGGAGCACAGACTTAGATTGGTATATATACGCATATGTAGTGTTGAAGAAACATGAAATTGCCC
AGTATTCTTAACCCAACTGCACAGAACAAAAACGTGCAGGAAACGAAGATAAATCATGTCGAAAGCTACA
TATAAGGAACGTGCTGCTACTCATCCTAGTCCTGTTGCTGCCAAGCTATTTAATATCATGCACGAAAAGC
AAACAAACTTGTGTGCTTCATTGGATGTTCGTACCACCAAGGAATTACTGGAGTTAGTTGAAGCATTAGG
TCCCAAAATTTGTTTACTAAAAACACATGTGGATATCTTGACTGATTTTTCCATGGAGGGCACAGTTAAG
CCGCTAAAGGCATTATCCGCCAAGTACAATTTTTTACTCTTCGAGGACAGAAAATTTGCTGACATTGGTA
ATACAGTCAAATTGCAGTACTCTGCGGGTGTATACAGAATAGCAGAATGGGCAGACATTACGAATGCACA
CGGTGTGGTGGGCCCAGGTATTGTTAGCGGTTTGAAGCAGGCGGCAGAAGAAGTAACAAAGGAACCTAGA
GGCCTTTTGATGTTAGCAGAATTGTCATGCAAGGGCTCCCTATCTACTGGAGAATATACTAAGGGTACTG
TTGACATTGCGAAGAGCGACAAAGATTTTGTTATCGGCTTTATTGCTCAAAGAGACATGGGTGGAAGAGA
TGAAGGTTACGATTGGTTGATTATGACACCCGGTGTGGGTTTAGATGACAAGGGAGATGCATTGGGTCAA
CAGTATAGAACCGTGGATGATGTGGTTTCTACAGGATCTGACATTATTATTGTTGGAAGAGGACTATTTG
CAAAGGGAAGGGATGCTAAGGTAGAGGGTGAACGTTACAGAAAAGCAGGCTGGGAAGCATATTTGAGAAG
ATGCGGCCAGCAAAACTAAAAAACTGTATTATAAGTAAATGCATGTATACTAAACTCACAAATTAGAGCT
TCAATTTAATTATATCAGTTATTACCCGAGTAACGAAGCATCTGTGCTTCATTTTGTAGAACAAAAATGC
AACGCGAGAGCGCTAATTTTTCAAACAAAGAATCTGAGCTGCATTTTTACAGAACAGAAATGCAACGCGA
AAGCGCTATTTTACCAACGAAGAATCTGTGCTTCATTTTTGTAAAACAAAAATGCAACGCGAGAGCGCTA
ATTTTTCAAACAAAGAATCTGAGCTGCATTTTTACAGAACAGAAATGCAACGCGAGAGCGCTATTTTACC
AACAAAGAATCTATACTTCTTTTTTGTTCTACAAAAATGCATCCCGAGAGCGCTATTTTTCTAACAAAGC
ATCTTAGATTACTTTTTTTCTCCTTTGTGCGCTCTATAATGCAGTCTCTTGATAACTTTTTGCACTGTAG
GTCCGTTAAGGTTAGAAGAAGGCTACTTTGGTGTCTATTTTCTCTTCCATAAAAAAAGCCTGACTCCACT
TCCCGCGTTTACTGATTACTAGCGAAGCTGCGGGTGCATTTTTTCAAGATAAAGGCATCCCCGATTATAT
TCTATACCGATGTGGATTGCGCATACTTTGTGAACAGAAAGTGATAGCGTTGATGATTCTTCATTGGTCA
GAAAATTATGAACGGTTTCTTCTATTTTGTCTCTATATACTACGTATAGGAAATGTTTACATTTTCGTAT
TGTTTTCGATTCACTCTATGAATAGTTCTTACTACAATTTTTTTGTCTAAAGAGTAATACTAGAGATAAA
CATAAAAAATGTAGAGGTCGAGTTTAGATGCAAGTTCAAGGAGCGAAAGGTGGATGGGTAGGTTATATAG
GGATATAGCACAGAGATATATAGCAAAGAGATACTTTTGAGCAATGTTTGTGGAAGCGGTATTCGCAATA
TTTTAGTAGCTCGTTACAGTCCGGTGCGTTTTTGGTTTTTTGAAAGTGCGTCATCAGAGCGCTTTTGGTT
TTCAAAAGCGCTCTGAAGTTCCTATACTTTCTAGCTAGAGAATAGGAACTTCCCGAGCGGCCGCGTGTTA
CAAGCTTGACTCCAGCGTAACTGGACTGCAATCAACTCACTGGCTCACCTTCACGGGTGGGCCTTTCTTC
GGTAGAAAATCAAAGGATCTTCTTGAGATCCTTTTTTTCTGCGCGTAATCTGCTGCTTGCAAACAAAAAA
ACCACCGCTACCAGCGGTGGTTTGTTTGCCGGATCAAGAGCTACCAACTCTTTTTCCGAGGTAACTGGCT
TCAGCAGAGCGCAGATACCAAATACTGTTCTTCTAGTGTAGCCGTAGTTAGGCCACCACTTCAAGAACTC
TGTAGCACCGCCTACATACCTCGCTCTGCTAATCCTGTTACCAGTGGCTGCTGCCAGTGGCGATAAGTCG
TGTCTTACCGGGTTGGACTCAAGACGATAGTTACCGGATAAGGCGCAGCGGTCGGGCTGAACGGGGGGTT
CGTGCACACAGCCCAGCTTGGAGCGAACGACCTACACCGAACTGAGATACCTACAGCGTGAGCTATGAGA
AAGCGCCACGCTTCCCGAAGGGAGAAAGGCGGACAGGTATCCGGTAAGCGGCAGGGTCGGAACAGGAGAG
CGCACGAGGGAGCTTCCAGGGGTAAACGCCTGGTATCTTTATAGTCCTGTCGGGTTTCGCCACCTCTGAC
TTGAGCATCGATTTTTGTGATGCTCGTCAGGGGGGCGGAGCCTATGGAAAAACGCCAGCAACGCAGAAAG
GCCCACCCGAAGGTGAGCCAGGTGATTACATTTGGGCCCTCATCAGAGGTTTTCACCGTCATCACCGAAA
CGCGCGAGGCAGCTGCGGTAAAGCTCATCAGCGTGGTCGTGAAGCGATTCACAGATGTCTGCCTGTTCAT
CCGCGTCCAGCTCGTTGAGTTTCTCCAGAAGCGTTAATGTCTGGCTTCTGATAAAGCGGGCCATGTTAAG
GGCGGTTTTTTCCTGTTTGGTCACTTACCAATGCTTAATCAGTGAGGCACCTATCTCAGCGATCTGTCTA
TTTCGTTCATCCATAGTTGCCTGACTCCCCGTCGTGTAGATAACTACGATGCGGGAGGGCTTACCATCTG
GCCCCAGTGCTGCAATGATACCGCGAGACCCACGCTCACCGGCTCCAGATTTATCAGCAATAAACCAGCC
AGCCGGGAGGGCCGAGCGCAGAAGTGATCCTGCAACTTTATCCGCCTCCATCCAGTCTATTAATTGTTGC
CGGGAAGCTAGAGTAAGTAGTTCGCCAGTTAATAGTTTGCGCAACGTTGTTGCCATTGCTACAGGCATCG
TGGTGTCACGCTCGTCGTTTGGTATGGCTTCATTCAGCTCCGGTTCCCAACGATCAAGGCGAGTTACATG
ATCCCCCATGTTGTGCAAAAAAGCGGTTAGCTCCTTCGGTCCTCCGATCGTTGCCAGAAGTAAGTTGGCC
GCAGTGTTATCACTCATGGTTATGGCAGCACTGCATAATTCTCTTACTGTCATGCCATCCGTGAGATGCT
TTTCTGTGACTGGTGAGTACTCAACCAAGTCATTCTGAGAATAGTGTATGCGGCGACCGAGTTGCTCTTG
CCCGGCGTCAATACGGGATAATACCGCGCCACATAGCAGAACTTTAAAAGTGCTCATCATTGGAAAACGT
TCTTCGGGGCGTAAACTCTCAAGGATCTTACCGCTGTTGAGATCCAGTTCGATGTAACCCACTCGTGCAC
CCAACTGATCTTCAGCATCTTTTACTTTCACCAGCGTTTCTGGGTGAGCAAAAACAGGAAGGCAAAATGC
CGCAAAAAAGGGAATAAGGGCGACACGGAAATGTTGAATACTCATTTTAGCTTCCTTAGCTCCTGAAAAT
CTCGATAACTCAAAAAATACGCCCGGTAGTGATCTTATTTCATTATGGTGAAAGTTGGAACCTCTTACGT
GCCGATCAAGTCAAAAGCCTCCGGTCGGAGGCTTTTGACTTTCTGCTATGGAGGTCAGGTATGATTTAAA
TGGTCAGTTAGA
Features (pLannotate 1.2.2; 13 found; start..end, strand, type, name):
     10..417     +  promoter       TEF1 promoter: S. cerevisiae TEF1; promoter for EF-1α
    407..6268    +  CDS            R1A_SARS2 (fragment) (sequence partly withheld): Experimental evidence at protein level: Swiss-Prot protein existence level 1. [Non-structural protein 10]: Plays a pivotal role in viral transcription by stimulating both nsp14 3'-5' exoribonuclease and nsp16 2'-O-methyltransferase activities. Therefore plays an essential role in viral mRNAs cap methylation. From Severe acute respiratory syndrome coronavirus 2 (2019-nCoV) (SARS-CoV-2).
   6333..6505    +  terminator     CYC1 terminator (fragment): S. cerevisiae CYC1; transcription terminator for CYC1
   6541..6717    +  promoter       URA3 promoter (fragment): S. cerevisiae URA3
   6718..7521    +  CDS            URA3: orotidine-5'-phosphate decarboxylase, required for uracil biosynthesis; S. cerevisiae URA3; yeast auxotrophic marker, counterselectable with 5-fluoroorotic acid (5-FOA)
   7604..8586    -  rep_origin     2μ ori: yeast 2μ plasmid origin of replication
   8664..8693    +  terminator     T3Te terminator: phage T3 early transcription terminator
   8715..9302    +  rep_origin     ori: high-copy-number ColE1/pMB1/pBR322/pUC origin of replication
   9314..9341    -  terminator     T7Te terminator: phage T7 early transcription terminator
   9365..9556    -  CDS            rop: Rop protein, which maintains plasmids at low copy number; rop
   9557..10417   -  CDS            AmpR: β-lactamase; bla; confers resistance to ampicillin, carbenicillin, and related antibiotics
  10418..10520   -  promoter       cat promoter: promoter of the E. coli cat gene encoding chloramphenicol acetyltransferase
  10521..10552   -  terminator     tonB terminator: bidirectional E. coli tonB-P14 transcription terminator
