[The description below was written by a language model from this plasmid's Addgene catalogue record and pLannotate feature annotations shown in this document.]
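Description:
pGBW-m4046233 is an E. coli–yeast shuttle plasmid for expressing SARS-CoV-2 non-structural protein 3 (nsp3) in Saccharomyces cerevisiae. In bacteria it replicates from a high-copy ColE1/pUC-type origin and is selected with ampicillin through a β-lactamase gene that the annotation places downstream of a cat promoter. A short rop annotation lies next to AmpR, although the catalogue lists the plasmid as high copy. Phage T3 and T7 early terminators flank the origin and a tonB terminator sits beside the resistance cassette, presumably insulating these modules from transcriptional read-through. In yeast, the 2μ origin supports multicopy episomal maintenance. The URA3 marker, with its own promoter, allows selection in uracil-auxotrophic strains and can be counterselected with 5-FOA.

The payload is a synthetic nsp3 coding sequence of about 5.8 kb, corresponding to the nsp3 portion of the viral ORF1ab polyprotein and recoded for S. cerevisiae codon usage. The feature table labels this region as a fragment of the replicase polyprotein 1a. The nsp10 functional text attached to that annotation is generic to the polyprotein database entry and does not describe the insert. Transcription is driven by the strong constitutive TEF1 promoter and ends at a CYC1 terminator. According to the catalogue, the backbone adds a C-terminal thrombin-cleavable 6xHis tag, which would allow affinity purification followed by tag removal. The tag is not annotated separately in the feature table. The insert was made by gene synthesis, and the depositor notes that the sequencing used for quality control may not cover the whole plasmid. The construct is suited to producing nsp3 in yeast for purification or for functional studies.
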