Addgene plasmid #149032: pGBW-m4046233
Purpose: Yeast Expression plasmid for SARS-CoV-2 nsp3
Depositing lab: Ginkgo Bioworks & Benjie Chen. Depositing organization: Ginkgo Bioworks.
Backbone
  Vector backbone: AmpR; 2u URA3
  Backbone size w/o insert (bp): 4078
  Vector type: Yeast Expression
  Selectable markers: URA3
Growth in bacteria
  Bacterial resistance: Ampicillin, 100 μg/mL
  Growth temperature: 37°C
  Growth strain: DH5alpha
  Copy number: High Copy
Gene/Insert
  Gene/Insert name: SARS-CoV-2 nsp3
  Species: S. cerevisiae (budding yeast); Severe acute respiratory syndrome coronavirus 2
  Insert size (bp): 5834
  Mutation: Saccharomyces cerevisiae recode 1
  Entrez Gene: ORF1ab (a.k.a. GU280_gp01)
  Promoter: pTEF1
  Tag / fusion protein: Cleavable thrombin;6xHIS (C terminal on backbone)
  Cloning method: Unknown
Resource information
  A portion of this plasmid was derived from a plasmid made by: GinkgoBioworks
Depositor comments: NCBI Reference Sequence: YP_009725299.1. Created by gene synthesis with Not1 site. NGS used for QC was performed by Ginkgo and may not fully cover the entire plasmid.
How to cite: pGBW-m4046233 was a gift from Ginkgo Bioworks & Benjie Chen (Addgene plasmid # 149032 ; http://n2t.net/addgene:149032 ; RRID:Addgene_149032)
